>Addgene plasmid #71264 | p221k-erTq2CFP | depositor full sequence | sequence record 134843 | p221k-erTq2CFP sequence 3349 bps
CTTTCCTGCGTTATCCCCTGATTCTGTGGATAACCGTATTACCGCCTTTGAGTGAGCTGATACCGCTCGC
CGCAGCCGAACGACCGAGCGCAGCGAGTCAGTGAGCGAGGAAGCGGAAGAGCGCCCAATACGCAAACCGC
CTCTCCCCGCGCGTTGGCCGATTCATTAATGCAGCTGGCACGACAGGTTTCCCGACTGGAAAGCGGGCAG
TGAGCGCAACGCAATTAATACGCGTACCGCTAGCCAGGAAGAGTTTGTAGAAACGCAAAAAGGCCATCCG
TCAGGATGGCCTTCTGCTTAGTTTGATGCCTGGCAGTTTATGGCGGGCGTCCTGCCCGCCACCCTCCGGG
CCGTTGCTTCACAACGTTCAAATCCGCTCCCGGCGGATTTGTCCTACTCAGGAGAGCGTTCACCGACAAA
CAACAGATAAAACGAAAGGCCCAGTCTTCCGACTGAGCCTTTCGTTTTATTTGATGCCTGGCAGTTCCCT
ACTCTCGCGTTAACGCTAGCATGGATGTTTTCCCAGTCACGACGTTGTAAAACGACGGCCAGTCTTAAGC
TCGGGCCCCAAATAATGATTTTATTTTGACTGATAGTGACCTGTTCGTTGCAACAAATTGATGAGCAATG
CTTTTTTATAATGCCAACTTTGTACAAAAAAGCAGGCTATGAAGACTAATCTTTTTCTCTTTCTCATCTT
TTCACTTCTCCTATCATTATCCTCGGCCGAATTCATGGTGAGCAAGGGCGAGGAGCTGTTCACCGGGGTG
GTGCCCATCCTGGTCGAGCTGGACGGCGACGTAAACGGCCACAAGTTCAGCGTGTCCGGCGAGGGCGAGG
GCGATGCCACCTACGGCAAGCTGACCCTGAAGTTCATCTGCACCACCGGCAAGCTGCCCGTGCCCTGGCC
CACCCTCGTGACCACCCTGTCCTGGGGCGTGCAGTGCTTCGCCCGCTACCCCGACCACATGAAGCAGCAC
GACTTCTTCAAGTCCGCCATGCCCGAAGGCTACGTCCAGGAGCGCACCATCTTCTTCAAGGACGACGGCA
ACTACAAGACCCGCGCCGAGGTGAAGTTCGAGGGCGACACCCTGGTGAACCGCATCGAGCTGAAGGGCAT
CGACTTCAAGGAGGACGGCAACATCCTGGGGCACAAGCTGGAGTACAACTACTTTAGCGACAACGTCTAT
ATCACCGCCGACAAGCAGAAGAACGGCATCAAGGCCAACTTCAAGATCCGCCACAACATCGAGGACGGCG
GCGTGCAGCTCGCCGACCACTACCAGCAGAACACCCCCATCGGCGACGGCCCCGTGCTGCTGCCCGACAA
CCACTACCTGAGCACCCAGTCCAAGCTGAGCAAAGACCCCAACGAGAAGCGCGATCACATGGTCCTGCTG
GAGTTCGTGACCGCCGCCGGGATCACTCTCGGCATGGACGAGCTGTACAAGCATGATGAGCTTCCCGGGC
CTAACCCAGCTTTCTTGTACAAAGTTGGCATTATAAGAAAGCATTGCTTATCAATTTGTTGCAACGAACA
GGTCACTATCAGTCAAAATAAAATCATTATTTGCCATCCAGCTGATATCCCCTATAGTGAGTCGTATTAC
ATGGTCATAGCTGTTTCCTGGCAGCTCTGGCCCGTGTCTCAAAATCTCTGATGTTACATTGCACAAGATA
AAATAATATCATCATGAACAATAAAACTGTCTGCTTACATAAACAGTAATACAAGGGGTGTTATGAGCCA
TATTCAACGGGAAACGTCGAGGCCGCGATTAAATTCCAACATGGATGCTGATTTATATGGGTATAAATGG
GCTCGCGATAATGTCGGGCAATCAGGTGCGACAATCTATCGCTTGTATGGGAAGCCCGATGCGCCAGAGT
TGTTTCTGAAACATGGCAAAGGTAGCGTTGCCAATGATGTTACAGATGAGATGGTCAGACTAAACTGGCT
GACGGAATTTATGCCTCTTCCGACCATCAAGCATTTTATCCGTACTCCTGATGATGCATGGTTACTCACC
ACTGCGATCCCCGGAAAAACAGCATTCCAGGTATTAGAAGAATATCCTGATTCAGGTGAAAATATTGTTG
ATGCGCTGGCAGTGTTCCTGCGCCGGTTGCATTCGATTCCTGTTTGTAATTGTCCTTTTAACAGCGATCG
CGTATTTCGTCTCGCTCAGGCGCAATCACGAATGAATAACGGTTTGGTTGATGCGAGTGATTTTGATGAC
GAGCGTAATGGCTGGCCTGTTGAACAAGTCTGGAAAGAAATGCATAAACTTTTGCCATTCTCACCGGATT
CAGTCGTCACTCATGGTGATTTCTCACTTGATAACCTTATTTTTGACGAGGGGAAATTAATAGGTTGTAT
TGATGTTGGACGAGTCGGAATCGCAGACCGATACCAGGATCTTGCCATCCTATGGAACTGCCTCGGTGAG
TTTTCTCCTTCATTACAGAAACGGCTTTTTCAAAAATATGGTATTGATAATCCTGATATGAATAAATTGC
AGTTTCATTTGATGCTCGATGAGTTTTTCTAATCAGAATTGGTTAATTGGTTGTAACACTGGCAGAGCAT
TACGCTGACTTGACGGGACGGCGCAAGCTCATGACCAAAATCCCTTAACGTGAGTTACGCGTCGTTCCAC
TGAGCGTCAGACCCCGTAGAAAAGATCAAAGGATCTTCTTGAGATCCTTTTTTTCTGCGCGTAATCTGCT
GCTTGCAAACAAAAAAACCACCGCTACCAGCGGTGGTTTGTTTGCCGGATCAAGAGCTACCAACTCTTTT
TCCGAAGGTAACTGGCTTCAGCAGAGCGCAGATACCAAATACTGTTCTTCTAGTGTAGCCGTAGTTAGGC
CACCACTTCAAGAACTCTGTAGCACCGCCTACATACCTCGCTCTGCTAATCCTGTTACCAGTGGCTGCTG
CCAGTGGCGATAAGTCGTGTCTTACCGGGTTGGACTCAAGACGATAGTTACCGGATAAGGCGCAGCGGTC
GGGCTGAACGGGGGGTTCGTGCACACAGCCCAGCTTGGAGCGAACGACCTACACCGAACTGAGATACCTA
CAGCGTGAGCTATGAGAAAGCGCCACGCTTCCCGAAGGGAGAAAGGCGGACAGGTATCCGGTAAGCGGCA
GGGTCGGAACAGGAGAGCGCACGAGGGAGCTTCCAGGGGGAAACGCCTGGTATCTTTATAGTCCTGTCGG
GTTTCGCCACCTCTGACTTGAGCGTCGATTTTTGTGATGCTCGTCAGGGGGGCGGAGCCTATGGAAAAAC
GCCAGCAACGCGGCCTTTTTACGGTTCCTGGCCTTTTGCTGGCCTTTTGCTCACATGTT
Features (pLannotate 1.2.2; 11 found; start..end, strand, type, name):
    121..213     +  CDS            lacI (fragment): lac repressor; lacI; The lac repressor binds to the lac operator to inhibit transcription in E. coli. This inhibition can be relieved by adding lactose or isopropyl-β-D-thiogalactopyranoside (IPTG).
    268..295     -  terminator     rrnB T2 terminator: transcription terminator T2 from the E. coli rrnB gene
    427..470     +  terminator     rrnB T1 terminator: Escherichia coli rrnB; transcription terminator T1 from the E. coli rrnB gene
    517..553     -  CDS            lacZα (fragment): LacZα fragment of β-galactosidase; lacZ fragment
    569..668     +  protein_bind   attL1: mutant version of attL; recombination site for the Gateway® LR reaction LR Clonase™
    669..731     +  CDS            CHI-B (fragment): CHIB_ARATH - Also known as PR3. Experimental evidence at protein level: Swiss-Prot protein existence level 1. Defense against chitin-containing fungal pathogens. Seems particularly implicated in resistance to jasmonate-inducing pathogens such as A.brassicicola. In vitro antifungal activity against T.reesei, but not against A.solani, F.oxysporum, S.sclerotiorum, G.graminis and P.megasperma. From Arabidopsis thaliana (Mouse-ear cress).
    735..1451    +  CDS            mTurquoise2: mTurquoise2 is a basic (constitutively fluorescent) cyan fluorescent protein published in 2012, derived from Aequorea victoria. It is reported to be a rapidly-maturing monomer with very low acid sensitivity.
   1474..1573    -  protein_bind   attL2: mutant version of attL; recombination site for the Gateway® LR reaction LR Clonase™
   1591..1609    -  promoter       T7 promoter: promoter for bacteriophage T7 RNA polymerase
   1743..2552    +  CDS            KanR: aminoglycoside phosphotransferase; aph(3')-Ia; confers resistance to kanamycin in bacteria or G418 (Geneticin®) in eukaryotes
   2699..3287    +  rep_origin     ori: high-copy-number ColE1/pMB1/pBR322/pUC origin of replication
