[The description below was written by a language model from this plasmid's Addgene catalogue record and pLannotate feature annotations shown in this document.]
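Description:
p221k-erTq2CFP is a small (about 3.3 kb) Gateway entry clone built on the pDONR221 backbone and intended as the middle ("second box") module in MultiSite Gateway assemblies for plant expression constructs. It is maintained in E. coli as a high-copy plasmid through a ColE1/pUC-type origin and is selected with kanamycin via the aph(3')-Ia resistance gene. The rrnB T1 and T2 terminators upstream of the cassette insulate the insert from read-through transcription. The short lacI and lacZα fragments and the T7 promoter flanking the cassette are backbone remnants that mainly serve as priming sites.

The payload lies between attL1 and attL2 sites, which allow LR Clonase-mediated transfer into a destination vector. It encodes the bright, monomeric cyan fluorescent protein mTurquoise2, preceded by a signal peptide taken from the Arabidopsis vacuolar basic chitinase (annotated as a CHI-B fragment) and followed by a C-terminal HDEL motif. The signal peptide directs the protein into the secretory pathway and HDEL retains it in the endoplasmic reticulum. This gives a cell-confined perinuclear and reticular signal, which is useful for identifying the cells where a promoter is active.

The entry clone carries no promoter or terminator of its own. These are supplied by combining it with a promoter entry clone in the first position and a terminator module in the third position, yielding transcriptional reporters for plants. The depositor notes that no stop codon follows HDEL, so the third-box terminator should provide a stop codon immediately adjacent to the recombination site.
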