Addgene plasmid #71264: p221k-erTq2CFP
Purpose: Entry clone containing ER-localized Turqoise2. Can be used to construct transcriptional reporters. For use in plants and compatible with the MultiSite Gateway system.
Depositing lab: Ari Pekka Mähönen. Depositing organization: University of Helsinki. Publication: MultiSite Gateway compatible cell type-specific gene inducible system for plants. Siligato R, Wang X, Yadav SR, Lehesranta S, Ma G, Ursache R, Sevilem I, Zhang J, Gorte M, Prasad K, Wrzaczek M, Heidstra R, Murphy A, Scheres B, Mahonen AP. Plant Physiol. 2015 Dec 7. pii: pp.01246.2015. 10.1104/pp.15.01246 PubMed 26644504.
Backbone
  Vector backbone: pDONR221
  Backbone manufacturer: Invitrogen
  Vector type: Gateway
Growth in bacteria
  Bacterial resistance: Kanamycin, 50 μg/mL
  Growth temperature: 37°C
  Growth strain: DH5alpha
  Copy number: High Copy
Gene/Insert
  Gene/Insert name: Tq2CFP (alt name: turquoise2)
  Insert size (bp): 700
  Tag / fusion protein: signal peptide (ER) derived from an Arabidopsis vacuolar basic chitinase (N terminal on insert); ER retention signal HDEL (C terminal on insert)
  Cloning method: Gateway Cloning
  Sequencing primers: 5′ M13pUC-Fwd; 3′ T7
Terms and licenses: Academic/Nonprofit Terms; Industry Terms: Not Available to Industry
Depositor comments: Please, note that there is no stop codon after the ER retention signal HDEL, and therefore, it is advisable to use a terminator in the 3rd box containing stop adjacent to the attR2 site (such as p2R3a-nosT or p2R3a-3AT)
How to cite: p221k-erTq2CFP was a gift from Ari Pekka Mähönen (Addgene plasmid # 71264 ; http://n2t.net/addgene:71264 ; RRID:Addgene_71264)
