>Addgene plasmid #71264 | p221k-erTq2CFP | addgene partial sequence | sequence record 129677 | M13pUC-Fwd 5'-CCCAGTCACGACGTTGTAAAACG-3'
TGATTTATTTTGACTGATAGTGACCTGTTCGTTGCAACAAATTGATGAGCAATGCTTTTTTATAATGCCA
ACTTTGTACAAAAAAGCAGGCTATGAAGACTAATCTTTTTCTCTTTCTCATCTTTTCACTTCTCCTATCA
TTATCCTCGGCCGAATTCATGGTGAGCAAGGGCGAGGAGCTGTTCACCGGGGTGGTGCCCATCCTGGTCG
AGCTGGACGGCGACGTAAACGGCCACAAGTTCAGCGTGTCCGGCGAGGGCGAGGGCGATGCCACCTACGG
CAAGCTGACCCTGAAGTTCATCTGCACCACCGGCAAGCTGCCCGTGCCCTGGCCCACCCTCGTGACCACC
CTGTCCTGGGGCGTGCAGTGCTTCGCCCGCTACCCCGACCACATGAAGCAGCACGACTTCTTCAAGTCCG
CCATGCCCGAAGGCTACGTCCAGGAGCGCACCATCTTCTTCAAGGACGACGGCAACTACAAGACCCGCGC
CGAGGTGAAGTTCGAGGGCGACACCCTGGTGAACCGCATCGAGCTGAAGGGCATCGACTTCAAGGAGGAC
GGCAACATCCTGGGGCACAAGCTGGAGTACAACTACTTTAGCGACAACGTCTATATCACCGCCGACAAGC
AGAAGAACGGCATCAAGGCCAACTTCAAGATCCGCCACAACATCGAGGACGGCGGCGTGCAGCTCGCCGA
CCACTACCAGCAGAACACCCCCATCGGCGACGGCCCCGTGCTGCTGCCCGACAACCACTACCTGAGCACC
CAGTCCAAGCTGAGCAAAGACCCCAACGAGAAGCGCGATCACATGGTCCTGCTGGAGTTCGTGACCGCCG
CCGGGATCACTCTCGGCATGGACGAGCTGTACAAGCATGAT
