>Addgene plasmid #71264 | p221k-erTq2CFP | addgene partial sequence | sequence record 129679 | T7 5'-TAATACGACTCACTATAGGG-3'
ATTTTGACTGATAGTGACCTGTTCGTTGCAACAAATTGATAAGCAATGCTTTCTTATAATGCCAACTTTG
TACAAGAAAGCTGGGTTAGGCCCGGGAAGCTCATCATGCTTGTACAGCTCGTCCATGCCGAGAGTGATCC
CGGCGGCGGTCACGAACTCCAGCAGGACCATGTGATCGCGCTTCTCGTTGGGGTCTTTGCTCAGCTTGGA
CTGGGTGCTCAGGTAGTGGTTGTCGGGCAGCAGCACGGGGCCGTCGCCGATGGGGGTGTTCTGCTGGTAG
TGGTCGGCGAGCTGCACGCCGCCGTCCTCGATGTTGTGGCGGATCTTGAAGTTGGCCTTGATGCCGTTCT
TCTGCTTGTCGGCGGTGATATAGACGTTGTCGCTAAAGTAGTTGTACTCCAGCTTGTGCCCCAGGATGTT
GCCGTCCTCCTTGAAGTCGATGCCCTTCAGCTCGATGCGGTTCACCAGGGTGTCGCCCTCGAACTTCACC
TCGGCGCGGGTCTTGTAGTTGCCGTCGTCCTTGAAGAAGATGGTGCGCTCCTGGACGTAGCCTTCGGGCA
TGGCGGACTTGAAGAAGTCGTGCTGCTTCATGTGGTCGGGGTAGCGGGCGAAGCACTGCACGCCCCAGGA
CAGGGTGGTCACGAGGGTGGGCCAGGGCACGGGCAGCTTGCCGGTGGTGCAGATGAACTTCAGGGTCAGC
TTGCCGTAGGTGGCATCGCCCTCGCCCTCGCCGGACACGCTGAACTTGTGGCCGTTTACGTCGCCGTCCA
GCTCGACCAGGATGGGCACCACCCCGGTGAACAGCTCCTCGCCCTTGCTCACCATGAATTC
